Addgene plasmid #104880: pQUAST-attB
Purpose: (Empty Backbone) For insertion of 5xQUAS-geneX transgenes using PhiC31 integrase system
Depositing lab: Christopher Potter. Depositing organization: Johns Hopkins University and School of Medicine.
Backbone
  Vector backbone: pQUAST
  Backbone manufacturer: Potter Lab
  Vector type: Insect Expression
Growth in bacteria
  Bacterial resistance: Ampicillin, 100 μg/mL
  Growth temperature: 37°C
  Growth strain: DH5alpha
  Copy number: High Copy
Gene/Insert
  Gene/Insert name: None
Terms and licenses: Academic/Nonprofit Terms; Industry Terms: Not Available to Industry
Depositor comments: 5xQUAS plasmid with attB
How to cite: pQUAST-attB was a gift from Christopher Potter (Addgene plasmid # 104880 ; http://n2t.net/addgene:104880 ; RRID:Addgene_104880)
