[The description below was written by a language model from this plasmid's Addgene catalogue record and pLannotate feature annotations shown in this document.]
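Description:
pQUAST-attB is an empty Drosophila transformation backbone for the Q binary expression system, derived from pQUAST and modified by addition of a φC31 attB site. It is intended to receive a gene of interest downstream of five QUAS sites, so that the resulting transgene is expressed only where the QF transcriptional activator is present. The catalogue entry lists no insert. In bacteria the plasmid is maintained through a high-copy ColE1/pUC-type origin and selected with ampicillin via the AmpR β-lactamase gene and its promoter. Small remnants of pBR322 rop and bom sequences are also detected.

The annotated expression unit follows the classic pUAST layout. A fragment of a multiple cloning site sits upstream of the Drosophila hsp70Bb promoter, which acts as the basal promoter. It is followed by SV40 small t intron and early-region fragments, ending in the SV40 polyadenylation signal for transcript processing. The SV40 T antigen and NLS annotations reflect this 3' processing block, not an intended coding payload. The 5xQUAS array described by the depositor is not called as a separate feature in the automated annotation, so its exact position cannot be read from the table, and the table likewise does not mark the cloning site used for inserting the gene.

The attB site immediately after the poly(A) signal allows φC31 integrase to recombine the plasmid into a genomic attP landing site, giving site-specific, reproducible insertion. The mini-white gene provides an eye-colour marker for identifying transformants in a white mutant background. P element 5' and 3' ends are retained from the parent vector and flank the cassette, so the elements for conventional P element transposition are still present alongside the φC31 route.
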