Features (pLannotate 1.2.2; 19 found; start..end, strand, type, name):
      1..233     -  misc_feature   P element 3' end: P element 3' end
    368..396     -  misc_feature   MCS (fragment): pBluescript multiple cloning site
    417..655     +  promoter       hsp70 promoter: Drosophila melanogaster hsp70Bb promoter
    716..790     +  CDS            small t antigen (fragment): SV40 (simian virus 40) small t antigen
    792..857     +  intron         small t intron: SV40 (simian virus 40) small t antigen intron
    987..1007    +  CDS            SV40 NLS: nuclear localization signal of SV40 (simian virus 40) large T antigen
   1014..1148    +  CDS            LT_POVHA (fragment): Protein inferred from homology: Swiss-Prot protein existence level 3. Isoform large T antigen is a key early protein essential for both driving viral replication and inducing cellular transformation. Plays a role in viral genome replication by driving entry of quiescent cells into the cell cycle and by autoregulating the synthesis of viral early mRNA. Displays highly oncogenic activities by corrupting the host cellular checkpoint mechanisms that guard cell division and the transcription, replication, and repair of DNA. Participates in the modulation of cellular gene expression preceeding viral
   1173..1256    +  CDS            large T antigen (fragment): large T antigen from SV40 (simian virus 40)
   1279..1413    +  polyA_signal   SV40 poly(A) signal: SV40 polyadenylation signal
   1435..1504    +  protein_bind   attB: attB site for the φC31 integrase (Groth et al., 2000) phage φC31 integrase
   1708..5827    +  gene           mini-white: white; This modified version of the white gene lacks part of the first intron.
   5838..6423    -  misc_feature   P element 5' end: No description available
   6424..6652    -  CDS            mini-white (fragment): Drosophila white gene eye color pigment; white; This is a modified version of the white gene lacking part of the first intron.
   6658..7246    -  rep_origin     ori: high-copy-number ColE1/pMB1/pBR322/pUC origin of replication
   7417..8277    -  CDS            AmpR: β-lactamase; bla; confers resistance to ampicillin, carbenicillin, and related antibiotics
   8278..8382    -  promoter       AmpR promoter: bla
   8477..8512    +  CDS            rop (fragment): Rop protein, which maintains plasmids at low copy number; rop
   8614..8683    +  misc_feature   bom (fragment): basis of mobility region from pBR322
   8682..1       -  gene           mini-white (fragment) (across the origin): white; This modified version of the white gene lacks part of the first intron.
>Addgene plasmid #104880 | pQUAST-attB | addgene full sequence | sequence record 204757 | Addgene NGS Result
CATGATGAAATAACATAAGGTGGTCCCGTCGGCAAGAGACATCCACTTAACGTATGCTTGCAATAAGTGC
GAGTGAAAGGAATAGTATTCTGAGTGTCGTATTGAGTCTGAGTGAGACAGCGATATGATTGTTGATTAAC
CCTTAGCATGTCCGTGGGGTTTGAATTAACTCATAATATTAATTAGACGAAATTATTTTTAAAGTTTTAT
TTTTAATAATTTGCGAGTACGCAAAGCTTGGCTGCATCCAACGCGTTGGGAGCTCTCCGGATCCGGGTAA
TCGCTTATCCTCGGATAAACAATTATCCTCACGGGTAATCGCTTATCCGCTCGGGTAATCGCTTATCCTC
GGGTAATCGCTTATCCTTAAGCTTGATATCGAATTGCTGCAGCCCGAGCGGAGACTCTAGCGAGCGCCGG
AGTATAAATAGAGGCGCTTCGTCTACGGAGCGACAATTCAATTCAAACAAGCAAAGTGAACACGTCGCTA
AGCGAAAGCTAAGCAAATAAACAAGCGCAGCTGAACAAGCTAAACAATCTGCAGTAAAGTGCAAGTTAAA
GTGAATCAATTAAAAGTAACCAGCAACCAAGTAAATCAACTGCAACTACTGAAATCTGCCAAGAAGTAAT
TATTGAATACAAGAAGAGAACTCTGAATAGGGAATTGGGAATTCGTTAACAGATCTGCGGCCGCGGCTCG
AGGGTACCTCTAGAGGATCTTTGTGAAGGAACCTTACTTCTGTGGTGTGACATAATTGGACAAACTACCT
ACAGAGATTTAAAGCTCTAAGGTAAATATAAAATTTTTAAGTGTATAATGTGTTAAACTACTGATTCTAA
TTGTTTGTGTATTTTAGATTCCAACCTATGGAACTGATGAATGGGAGCAGTGGTGGAATGCCTTTAATGA
GGAAAACCTGTTTTGCTCAGAAGAAATGCCATCTAGTGATGATGAGGCTACTGCTGACTCTCAACATTCT
ACTCCTCCAAAAAAGAAGAGAAAGGTAGAAGACCCCAAGGACTTTCCTTCAGAATTGCTAAGTTTTTTGA
GTCATGCTGTGTTTAGTAATAGAACTCTTGCTTGCTTTGCTATTTACACCACAAAGGAAAAAGCTGCACT
GCTATACAAGAAAATTATGGAAAAATATTTGATGTATAGTGCCTTGACTAGAGATCATAATCAGCCATAC
CACATTTGTAGAGGTTTTACTTGCTTTAAAAAACCTCCCACACCTCCCCCTGAACCTGAAACATAAAATG
AATGCAATTGTTGTTGTTAACTTGTTTATTGCAGCTTATAATGGTTACAAATAAAGCAATAGCATCACAA
ATTTCACAAATAAAGCATTTTTTTCACTGCATTCTAGTTGTGGTTTGTCCAAACTCATCAATGTATCTTA
TCATGTCTGGATCGTCGACGATGTAGGTCACGGTCTCGAAGCCGCGGTGCGGGTGCCAGGGCGTGCCCTT
GGGCTCCCCGGGCGCGTACTCCACCTCACCCATCTGGTCCATCATGATGAACGGGTCGAGGTGGCGGTAG
TTGATCCCGGCGAACGCGCGGCGCACCGGGAAGCCCTCGCCCTCGAAACCGCTGGGCGCGGTGGTCACGG
TGAGCACGGGACGTGCGACGGCGTCGGCGGGTGCGGATACGCGGGGCAGCGTCAGCGGGTTCTCGACGGT
CACGGCGGGCATGTCGAAGGCCTAATTCTAGTATGTATGTAAGTTAATAAAACCCATTTTTGCGGAAAGT
AGATAAAAAAAACATTTTTTTTTTTTACTGCACTGGATATCATTGAACTTATCTGATCAGTTTTAAATTT
ACTTCGATCCAAGGGTATTTGATGTACCAGGTTCTTTCGATTACCTCTCACTCAAAATGACATTCCACTC
AAAGTCAGCGCTGTTTGCCTCCTTCTCTGTCCACAGAAATATCGCCGTCTCTTTCGCCGCTGCGTCCGCT
ATCTCTTTCGCCACCGTTTGTAGCGTTACGTAGCGTCAATGTCCGCCTTCAGTTGCATTTTGTCAGCGGT
TTCGTGACGAAGCTCCAAGCGGTTTACGCCATCAATTAAACACAAAGTGCTGTGCCAAAACTCCTCTCGC
TTCTTATTTTTGTTTGTTTTTTGAGTGATTGGGGTGGTGATTGGTTTTGGGTGGGTAAGCAGGGGAAAGT
GTGAAAAATCCCGGCAATGGGCCAAGAGGATCAGGAGCTATTAATTCGCGGAGGCAGCAAACACCCATCT
GCCGAGCATCTGAACAATGTGAGTAGTACATGTGCATACATCTTAAGTTCACTTGATCTATAGGAACTGC
GATTGCAACATCAAATTGTCTGCGGCGTGAGAACTGCGACCCACAAAAATCCCAAACCGCAATTGCACAA
ACAAATAGTGACACGAAACAGATTATTCTGGTAGCTGTTCTCGCTATATAAGACAATTTTTGAGATCATA
TCATGATCAAGACATCTAAAGGCATTCATTTTCGACTATATTCTTTTTTACAAAAAATATAACAACCAGA
TATTTTAAGCTGATCCTAGATGCACAAAAAATAAATAAAAGTATAAACCTACTTCGTAGGATACTTCGGG
GTACTTTTTGTTCGGGGTTAGATGAGCATAACGCTTGTAGTTGATATTTGAGATCCCCTATCATTGCAGG
GTGACAGCGGAGCGGCTTCGCAGAGCTGCATTAACCAGGGCTTCGGGCAGGCCAAAAACTACGGCACGCT
CCGGCCACCCAGTCCGCCGGAGGACTCCGGTTCAGGGAGCGGCCAACTAGCCGAGAACCTCACCTATGCC
TGGCACAATATGGACATCTTTGGGGCGGTCAATCAGCCGGGCTCCGGATGGCGGCAGCTGGTCAACCGGA
CACGCGGACTATTCTGCAACGAGCGACACATACCGGCGCCCAGGAAACATTTGCTCAAGAACGGTGAGTT
TCTATTCGCAGTCGGCTGATCTGTGTGAAATCTTAATAAAGGGTCCAATTACCAATTTGAAACTCAGTTT
GCGGCGTGGCCTATCCGGGCGAACTTTTGGCCGTGATGGGCAGTTCCGGTGCCGGAAAGACGACCCTGCT
GAATGCCCTTGCCTTTCGATCGCCGCAGGGCATCCAAGTATCGCCATCCGGGATGCGACTGCTCAATGGC
CAACCTGTGGACGCCAAGGAGATGCAGGCCAGGTGCGCCTATGTCCAGCAGGATGACCTCTTTATCGGCT
CCCTAACGGCCAGGGAACACCTGATTTTCCAAGCCATGGTGCGGATGCCACGACATCTGACCTATCGGCA
GCGAGTGGCCCGCGTGGATCAGGTGATCCAGGAGCTTTCGCTCAGCAAATGTCAGCACACGATCATCGGT
GTGCCCGGCAGGGTGAAAGGTCTGTCCGGCGGAGAAAGGAAGCGTCTGGCATTCGCCTCCGAGGCTCTAA
CCGATCCGCCGCTTCTGATCTGCGATGAGCCCACCTCCGGACTGGACTCCTTTACCGCCCACAGCGTCGT
CCAGGTGCTGAAGAAGCTGTCGCAGAAGGGCAAGACCGTCATCCTGACCATTCATCAGCCGTCTTCCGAG
CTGTTTGAGCTCTTTGACAAGATCCTTCTGATGGCCGAGGGCAGGGTAGCTTTCTTGGGCACTCCCAGCG
AAGCCGTCGACTTCTTTTCCTAGTGAGTTCGATGTGTTTATTAAGGGTATCTAGTATTACATAACATCTC
AACTCCTATCCAGCGTGGGTGCCCAGTGTCCTACCAACTACAATCCGGCGGACTTTTACGTACAGGTGTT
GGCCGTTGTGCCCGGACGGGAGATCGAGTCCCGTGATCGGATCGCCAAGATATGCGACAATTTTGCCATT
AGCAAAGTAGCCCGGGATATGGAGCAGTTGTTGGCCACCAAAAATCTGGAGAAGCCACTGGAGCAGCCGG
AGAATGGGTACACCTACAAGGCCACCTGGTTCATGCAGTTCCGGGCGGTCCTGTGGCGATCCTGGCTGTC
GGTGCTCAAGGAACCACTCCTCGTAAAAGTGCGACTTATTCAGACAACGGTGAGTGGTTCCAGTGGAAAC
AAATGATATAACGCTTACAATTCTTGGAAACAAATTCGCTAGATTTTAGATAGAATTGCCTGATTCCACA
CCCTTCTTAGTTTTTTTCAATGAGATGTATAGTTTATAGTTTTGCAGAAGATAAATAAATTTCATTTAAC
TCGCGAATATTAATGAGATGCGAGTAACATTTTAATTTGCAGATGGTTGCCATCTTGATTGGCCTCATCT
TTTTGGGCCAACAACTCACGCAAGTGGGTGTGATGAATATCAACGGAGCCATCTTCCTCTTCCTGACCAA
CATGACCTTTCAAAACGTCTTTGCCACGATAAATGTAAGTCATGTTTAGAATACATTTGCATTTCAATAA
TTTACTAACTTTCTAATGAATCGATTCGATTTAGGTGTTCACCTCAGAGCTGCCAGTTTTTATGAGGGAG
GCCCGAAGTCGACTTTATCGCTGTGACACATACTTTCTGGGCAAAACGATTGCCGAATTGCCGCTTTTTC
TCACAGTGCCACTGGTCTTCACGGCGATTGCCTATCCGATGATCGGACTGCGGGCCGGAGTGCTGCACTT
CTTCAACTGCCTGGCGCTGGTCACTCTGGTGGCCAATGTGTCAACGTCCTTCGGATATCTAATATCCTGC
GCCAGCTCCTCGACCTCGATGGCGCTGTCTGTGGGTCCGCCGGTTATCATACCATTCCTGCTCTTTGGCG
GCTTCTTCTTGAACTCGGGCTCGGTGCCAGTATACCTCAAATGGTTGTCGTACCTCTCATGGTTCCGTTA
CGCCAACGAGGGTCTGCTGATTAACCAATGGGCGGACGTGGAGCCGGGCGAAATTAGCTGCACATCGTCG
AACACCACGTGCCCCAGTTCGGGCAAGGTCATCCTGGAGACGCTTAACTTCTCCGCCGCCGATCTGCCGC
TGGACTACGTGGGTCTGGCCATTCTCATCGTGAGCTTCCGGGTGCTCGCATATCTGGCTCTAAGACTTCG
GGCCCGACGCAAGGAGTAGCCGACATATATCCGAAATAACTGCTTGTTTTTTTTTTTTACCATTATTACC
ATCGTGTTTACTGTTTATTGCCCCCTCAAAAAGCTAATGTAATTATATTTGTGCCAATAAAAACAAGATA
TGACCTATAGAATACAAGTATTTCCCCTTCGAACATCCCCACAAGTAGACTTTGGATTTGTCTTCTAACC
AAAAGACTTACACACCTGCATACCTTACATCAAAAACTCGTTTATCGCTACATAAAACACCGGGATATAT
TTTTTATATACATACTTTTCAAATCGCGCGCCCTCTTCATAATTCACCTCCACCACACCACGTTTCGTAG
TTGCTCTTTCGCTGTCTCCCACCCGCTCTCCGCAACACATTCACCTTTTGTTCGACGACCTTGGAGCGAC
TGTCGTTAGTTCCGCGCGATTCGGTTCGCTCAAATGGTTCCGAGTGGTTCATTTCGTCTCAATAGAAATT
AGTAATAAATATTTGTATGTACAATTTATTTGCTCCAATATATTTGTATATATTTCCCTCACAGCTATAT
TTATTCTAATTTAATATTATGACTTTTTAAGGTAATTTTTTGTGACCTGTTCGGAGTGATTAGCGTTACA
ATTTGAACTGAAAGTGACATCCAGTGTTTGTTCCTTGTGTAGATGCATCTCAAAAAAATGGTGGGCATAA
TAGTGTTGTTTATATATATCAAAAATAACAACTATAATAATAAGAATACATTTAATTTAGAAAATGCTTG
GATTTCACTGGAACTAGAATTAATTCGGCTGCTGCTCTAAACGACGCATTTCGTACTCCAAAGTACGAAT
TTTTTCCCTCAAGCTCTTATTTTCATTAAACAATGAACAGGACCTAACGCACAGTCACGTTATTGTTTAC
ATAAATGATTTTTTTTACTATTCAAACTTACTCTGTTTGTGTACTCCCACTGGTATAGCCTTCTTTTATC
TTTTCTGGTTCAGGCTCTATCACTTTACTAGGTACGGCATCTGCGTTGAGTCGCCTCCTTTTAAATGTCT
GACCTTTTGCAGGTGCAGCCTTCCACTGCGAATCATTAAAGTGGGTATCACAAATTTGGGAGTTTTCACC
AAGGCTGCACCCAAGGCTCTGCTCCCACAATTTTCTCTTAATAGCACACTTCGGCACGTGAATTAATTTT
ACTCCAGTCACAGCTTTGCAGCAAAATTTGCAATATTTCATTTTTTTTTATTCCACGTAAGGGTTAATGT
TTTCAAAAAAAAATTCGTCCGCACACAACCTTTCCTCTCAACAAGCAAACGTGCACTGAATTTAAGTGTA
TACTTCGGTAAGCTTCGGCTATCGACGGGACCACCTTATGTTATTTCATCATGGGCCAGACCCACGTAGT
CCAGCGGCAGATCGGCGGCGGAGAAGTTAAGCGTCTCCAGGATGACCTTGCCCGAACTGGGGCACGTGGT
GTTCGACGATGTGCAGCTAATTTCGCCCGGCTCCACGTCCGCCCATTGGTTAATCAGCAGACCCTCGTTG
GCGTAACGGAACCATGAGAGGTACGACAACCATTTGAGGTATACTGGCACCGAGCCCGAGTTCAAGAAGA
AGGCGTTTTTCCATAGGCTCCGCCCCCCTGACGAGCATCACAAAAATCGACGCTCAAGTCAGAGGTGGCG
AAACCCGACAGGACTATAAAGATACCAGGCGTTTCCCCCTGGAAGCTCCCTCGTGCGCTCTCCTGTTCCG
ACCCTGCCGCTTACCGGATACCTGTCCGCCTTTCTCCCTTCGGGAAGCGTGGCGCTTTCTCATAGCTCAC
GCTGTAGGTATCTCAGTTCGGTGTAGGTCGTTCGCTCCAAGCTGGGCTGTGTGCACGAACCCCCCGTTCA
GCCCGACCGCTGCGCCTTATCCGGTAACTATCGTCTTGAGTCCAACCCGGTAAGACACGACTTATCGCCA
CTGGCAGCAGCCACTGGTAACAGGATTAGCAGAGCGAGGTATGTAGGCGGTGCTACAGAGTTCTTGAAGT
GGTGGCCTAACTACGGCTACACTAGAAGAACAGTATTTGGTATCTGCGCTCTGCTGAAGCCAGTTACCTT
CGGAAAAAGAGTTGGTAGCTCTTGATCCGGCAAACAAACCACCGCTGGTAGCGGTGGTTTTTTTGTTTGC
AAGCAGCAGATTACGCGCAGAAAAAAAGGATCTCAAGAAGATCCTTTGATCTTTTCTACGGGGTCTGACG
CTCAGTGGAACGAAAACTCACGTTAAGGGATTTTGGTCATGAGATTATCAAAAAGGATCTTCACCTAGAT
CCTTTTAAATTAAAAATGAAGTTTTAAATCAATCTAAAGTATATATGAGTAAACTTGGTCTGACAGTTAC
CAATGCTTAATCAGTGAGGCACCTATCTCAGCGATCTGTCTATTTCGTTCATCCATAGTTGCCTGACTCC
CCGTCGTGTAGATAACTACGATACGGGAGGGCTTACCATCTGGCCCCAGTGCTGCAATGATACCGCGAGA
CCCACGCTCACCGGCTCCAGATTTATCAGCAATAAACCAGCCAGCCGGAAGGGCCGAGCGCAGAAGTGGT
CCTGCAACTTTATCCGCCTCCATCCAGTCTATTAATTGTTGCCGGGAAGCTAGAGTAAGTAGTTCGCCAG
TTAATAGTTTGCGCAACGTTGTTGCCATTGCTACAGGCATCGTGGTGTCACGCTCGTCGTTTGGTATGGC
TTCATTCAGCTCCGGTTCCCAACGATCAAGGCGAGTTACATGATCCCCCATGTTGTGCAAAAAAGCGGTT
AGCTCCTTCGGTCCTCCGATCGTTGTCAGAAGTAAGTTGGCCGCAGTGTTATCACTCATGGTTATGGCAG
CACTGCATAATTCTCTTACTGTCATGCCATCCGTAAGATGCTTTTCTGTGACTGGTGAGTACTCAACCAA
GTCATTCTGAGAATAGTGTATGCGGCGACCGAGTTGCTCTTGCCCGGCGTCAATACGGGATAATACCGCG
CCACATAGCAGAACTTTAAAAGTGCTCATCATTGGAAAACGTTCTTCGGGGCGAAAACTCTCAAGGATCT
TACCGCTGTTGAGATCCAGTTCGATGTAACCCACTCGTGCACCCAACTGATCTTCAGCATCTTTTACTTT
CACCAGCGTTTCTGGGTGAGCAAAAACAGGAAGGCAAAATGCCGCAAAAAAGGGAATAAGGGCGACACGG
AAATGTTGAATACTCATACTCTTCCTTTTTCAATATTATTGAAGCATTTATCAGGGTTATTGTCTCATGA
GCGGATACATATTTGAATGTATTTAGAAAAATAAACAAATAGGGGTTCCGCGCACATTTCCCCGAAAAGT
GCCACCTGACGTCTAAGAAACCATTATTATCATGACATTAACCTATAAAAATAGGCGTATCACGAGGCCC
TTTCGTCTCGCGCGTTTCGGTGATGACGGTGAAAACCTCTGACACATGCAGCTCCCGGAGACGGTCACAG
CTTGTCTGTAAGCGGATGCCGGGAGCAGACAAGCCCGTCAGGGCGCGTCAGCGGGTGTTGGCGGGTGTCG
GGGCTGGCTTAACTATGCGGCATCAGAGCAGATTGTACTGAGAGTGCACCATATGCGGTGTGAAATACCG
CACCGAATCGCGCGGAACTAACGACAGTCGCTCCAAGGTCGTCGAACAAAAGGTGAATGTGTTGCGGAGA
GCGGGTGGGAGACAGCGAAAGAGCAACTACGAAACGTGGTGTGGTGGAGGTGAATTATGAAGAGGGCGCG
CGATTTGAAAAGTATGTATATAAAAAATATATCCCGGTGTTTTATGTAGCGATAAACGAGTTTTTGATGT
AAGGTATGCAGGTGTGTAAGTCTTTTGGTTAGAAGACAAATCCAAAGTCTACTTGTGGGGATGTTCGAAG
GGGAAATACTTGTATTCTATAGGTCATATCTTGTTTTTATTGGCACAAATATAATTACATTAGCTTTTTG
AGGGGGCAATAAACAGTAAACACGATGGTAATAATGGTAAAAAAAAAAAACAAGCAGTTATTTCGGATAT
ATGTCGGCTACTCCTTGCGTCGGGCCCGAAGTCTTAGAGCCAGATATGCGAGCACCCGGAAGCTCACGAT
GAGAATGGCCAGAC
